>Addgene plasmid #183117 | pLenti_EF1a_Flag_EGFP | addgene full sequence | sequence record 369490 | Addgene NGS Result
GATCTGGCCAATCACAAGTTTGTACAAAAAAGCAGGCTAAATGGACTACAAGGACGACGATGACAAGGGT
GGCGGAGGGAGCGTGAGCAAGGGCGAGGAGCTGTTCACCGGGGTGGTGCCCATCCTGGTCGAGCTGGACG
GCGACGTAAACGGCCACAAGTTCAGCGTGTCCGGCGAGGGCGAGGGCGATGCCACCTACGGCAAGCTGAC
CCTGAAGTTCATCTGCACCACCGGCAAGCTGCCCGTGCCCTGGCCCACCCTCGTGACCACCCTGACCTAC
GGCGTGCAGTGCTTCAGCCGCTACCCCGACCACATGAAGCAGCACGACTTCTTCAAGTCCGCCATGCCCG
AAGGCTACGTCCAGGAGCGCACCATCTTCTTCAAGGACGACGGCAACTACAAGACCCGCGCCGAGGTGAA
GTTCGAGGGCGACACCCTGGTGAACCGCATCGAGCTGAAGGGCATCGACTTCAAGGAGGACGGCAACATC
CTGGGGCACAAGCTGGAGTACAACTACAACAGCCACAACGTCTATATCATGGCCGACAAGCAGAAGAACG
GCATCAAGGTGAACTTCAAGATCCGCCACAACATCGAGGACGGCAGCGTGCAGCTCGCCGACCACTACCA
GCAGAACACCCCCATCGGCGACGGCCCCGTGCTGCTGCCCGACAACCACTACCTGAGCACCCAGTCCGCC
CTGAGCAAAGACCCCAACGAGAAGCGCGATCACATGGTCCTGCTGGAGTTCGTGACCGCCGCCGGGATCA
CTCTCGGCATGGACGAGCTGTACAAGTGAAACCCAGCTTTCTTGTACAAAGTGGTGGGAGGAGGTGGATC
TGGCGACTACAAGGACGACGATGACAAGTGACTCGAGGTTAACGAATTCTACCGGGTAGGGGAGGCGCTT
TTCCCAAGGCAGTCTGGAGCATGCGCTTTAGCAGCCCCGCTGGGCACTTGGCGCTACACAAGTGGCCTCT
GGCCTCGCACACATTCCACATCCACCGGTAGGCGCCAACCGGCTCCGTTCTTTGGTGGCCCCTTCGCGCC
ACCTTCTACTCCTCCCCTAGTCAGGAAGTTCCCCCCCGCCCCGCAGCTCGCGTCGTGCAGGACGTGACAA
ATGGAAGTAGCACGTCTCACTAGTCTCGTGCAGATGGACAGCACCGCTGAGCAATGGAAGCGGGTAGGCC
TTTGGGGCAGCGGCCAATAGCAGCTTTGCTCCTTCGCTTTCTGGGCTCAGAGGCTGGGAAGGGGTGGGTC
CGGGGGCGGGCTCAGGGGCGGGCTCAGGGGCGGGGCGGGCGCCCGAAGGTCCTCCGGAGGCCCGGCATTC
TGCACGCTTCAAAAGCGCACGTCTGCCGCGCTGTTCTCCTCTTCCTCATCTCCGGGCCTTTCGACCTGCA
TCCCGCCACCATGAAAAAGCCTGAACTCACCGCGACGTCTGTCGAGAAGTTTCTGATCGAAAAGTTCGAC
AGCGTCTCCGACCTGATGCAGCTCTCGGAGGGCGAAGAATCTCGTGCTTTCAGCTTCGATGTAGGAGGGC
GTGGATATGTCCTGCGGGTAAATAGCTGCGCCGATGGTTTCTACAAAGATCGTTATGTTTATCGGCACTT
TGCATCGGCCGCGCTCCCGATTCCGGAAGTGCTTGACATTGGGGAATTCAGCGAGAGCCTGACCTATTGC
ATCTCCCGCCGTGCACAGGGTGTCACGTTGCAAGACCTGCCTGAAACCGAACTGCCCGCTGTTCTGCAGC
CGGTCGCGGAGGCCATGGATGCGATCGCTGCGGCCGATCTTAGCCAGACGAGCGGGTTCGGCCCATTCGG
ACCGCAAGGAATCGGTCAATACACTACATGGCGTGATTTCATATGCGCGATTGCTGATCCCCATGTGTAT
CACTGGCAAACTGTGATGGACGACACCGTCAGTGCGTCCGTCGCGCAGGCTCTCGATGAGCTGATGCTTT
GGGCCGAGGACTGCCCCGAAGTCCGGCACCTCGTGCACGCGGATTTCGGCTCCAACAATGTCCTGACGGA
CAATGGCCGCATAACAGCGGTCATTGACTGGAGCGAGGCGATGTTCGGGGATTCCCAATACGAGGTCGCC
AACATCTTCTTCTGGAGGCCGTGGTTGGCTTGTATGGAGCAGCAGACGCGCTACTTCGAGCGGAGGCATC
CGGAGCTTGCAGGATCGCCGCGGCTCCGGGCGTATATGCTCCGCATTGGTCTTGACCAACTCTATCAGAG
CTTGGTTGACGGCAATTTCGATGATGCAGCTTGGGCGCAGGGTCGATGCGACGCAATCGTCCGATCCGGA
GCCGGGACTGTCGGGCGTACACAAATCGCCCGCAGAAGCGCGGCCGTCTGGACCGATGGCTGTGTAGAAG
TACTCGCCGATAGTGGAAACCGACGCCCCAGCACTCGTCCGAGGGCAAAGGAATAGTGTACAAGTAGGAA
TTCGTCGAGGGACCTAATAACTTCGTATAGCATACATTATACGAAGTTATACATGTTTAAGGGTTCCGGT
TCCACTAGGTACAATTCGATATCAAGCTTATCGATAATCAACCTCTGGATTACAAAATTTGTGAAAGATT
GACTGGTATTCTTAACTATGTTGCTCCTTTTACGCTATGTGGATACGCTGCTTTAATGCCTTTGTATCAT
GCTATTGCTTCCCGTATGGCTTTCATTTTCTCCTCCTTGTATAAATCCTGGTTGCTGTCTCTTTATGAGG
AGTTGTGGCCCGTTGTCAGGCAACGTGGCGTGGTGTGCACTGTGTTTGCTGACGCAACCCCCACTGGTTG
GGGCATTGCCACCACCTGTCAGCTCCTTTCCGGGACTTTCGCTTTCCCCCTCCCTATTGCCACGGCGGAA
CTCATCGCCGCCTGCCTTGCCCGCTGCTGGACAGGGGCTCGGCTGTTGGGCACTGACAATTCCGTGGTGT
TGTCGGGGAAATCATCGTCCTTTCCTTGGCTGCTCGCCTGTGTTGCCACCTGGATTCTGCGCGGGACGTC
CTTCTGCTACGTCCCTTCGGCCCTCAATCCAGCGGACCTTCCTTCCCGCGGCCTGCTGCCGGCTCTGCGG
CCTCTTCCGCGTCTTCGCCTTCGCCCTCAGACGAGTCGGATCTCCCTTTGGGCCGCCTCCCCGCATCGAT
ACCGTCGACCTCGATCGAGACCTAGAAAAACATGGAGCAATCACAAGTAGCAATACAGCAGCTACCAATG
CTGATTGTGCCTGGCTAGAAGCACAAGAGGAGGAGGAGGTGGGTTTTCCAGTCACACCTCAGGTACCTTT
AAGACCAATGACTTACAAGGCAGCTGTAGATCTTAGCCACTTTTTAAAAGAAAAGGGGGGACTGGAAGGG
CTAATTCACTCCCAACGAAGACAAGATCTGCTTTTTGCTTGTACTGGGTCTCTCTGGTTAGACCAGATCT
GAGCCTGGGAGCTCTCTGGCTAACTAGGGAACCCACTGCTTAAGCCTCAATAAAGCTTGCCTTGAGTGCT
TCAAGTAGTGTGTGCCCGTCTGTTGTGTGACTCTGGTAACTAGAGATCCCTCAGACCCTTTTAGTCAGTG
TGGAAAATCTCTAGCAGTAGTAGTTCATGTCATCTTATTATTCAGTATTTATAACTTGCAAAGAAATGAA
TATCAGAGAGTGAGAGGAACTTGTTTATTGCAGCTTATAATGGTTACAAATAAAGCAATAGCATCACAAA
TTTCACAAATAAAGCATTTTTTTCACTGCATTCTAGTTGTGGTTTGTCCAAACTCATCAATGTATCTTAT
CATGTCTGGCTCTAGCTATCCCGCCCCTAACTCCGCCCATCCCGCCCCTAACTCCGCCCAGTTCCGCCCA
TTCTCCGCCCCATGGCTGACTAATTTTTTTTATTTATGCAGAGGCCGAGGCCGCCTCGGCCTCTGAGCTA
TTCCAGAAGTAGTGAGGAGGCTTTTTTGGAGGCCTAGGGACGTACCCAATTCGCCCTATAGTGAGTCGTA
TTAGCATGTGAGCAAAAGGCCAGCATAAATCAAAAGAATAGACCGAGATAGGGT
[37 nt withheld, positions 4045-4081]
AAAGAACGTGGACTCCAACGTCAAAGG
[49 nt withheld, positions 4109-4157]
T
[91 nt withheld, positions 4159-4249]
G
[124 nt withheld, positions 4251-4374]
CAGGTGGCACTTTTCGGGGAAATGTGCGCGGAACCCCTATTTGTTTATTTTTCTAAATACATTCAAATAT
GTATCCGCTCATGAGACAATAACCCTGATAAATGCTTCAATAATATTGAAAAAGGAAGAGTCCTGAGGCG
GAAAGAACCAGCTGTGGAATGTGTGTCAGTTAGGGTGTGGAAAGTCCCCAGGCTCCCCAGCAGGCAGAAG
TATGCAAAGCATGCATCTCAATTAGTCAGCAACCAGGTGTGGAAAGTCCCCAGGCTCCCCAGCAGGCAGA
AGTATGCAAAGCATGCATCTCAATTAGTCAGCAACCATAGTCCCGCCCCTAACTCCGCCCATCCCGCCCC
TAACTCCGCCCAGTTCCGCCCATTCTCCGCCCCATGGCTGACTAATTTTTTTTATTTATGCAGAGGCCGA
GGCCGCCTCGGCCTCTGAGCTATTCCAGAAGTAGTGAGGAGGCTTTTTTGGAGGCCTAGGCTTTTGCAAA
GATCGATCAAGAGACAGGATGAGGATCGTTTCGCATGATTGAACAAGATGGATTGCACGCAGGTTCTCCG
GCCGCTTGGGTGGAGAGGCTATTCGGCTATGACTGGGCACAACAGACAATCGGCTGCTCTGATGCCGCCG
TGTTCCGGCTGTCAGCGCAGGGGCGCCCGGTTCTTTTTGTCAAGACCGACCTGTCCGGTGCCCTGAATGA
ACTGCAAGACGAGGCAGCGCGGCTATCGTGGCTGGCCACGACGGGCGTTCCTTGCGCAGCTGTGCTCGAC
GTTGTCACTGAAGCGGGAAGGGACTGGCTGCTATTGGGCGAAGTGCCGGGGCAGGATCTCCTGTCATCTC
ACCTTGCTCCTGCCGAGAAAGTATCCATCATGGCTGATGCAATGCGGCGGCTGCATACGCTTGATCCGGC
TACCTGCCCATTCGACCACCAAGCGAAACATCGCATCGAGCGAGCACGTACTCGGATGGAAGCCGGTCTT
GTCGATCAGGATGATCTGGACGAAGAGCATCAGGGGCTCGCGCCAGCCGAACTGTTCGCCAGGCTCAAGG
CGAGCATGCCCGACGGCGAGGATCTCGTCGTGACCCATGGCGATGCCTGCTTGCCGAATATCATGGTGGA
AAATGGCCGCTTTTCTGGATTCATCGACTGTGGCCGGCTGGGTGTGGCGGACCGCTATCAGGACATAGCG
TTGGCTACCCGTGATATTGCTGAAGAGCTTGGCGGCGAATGGGCTGACCGCTTCCTCGTGCTTTACGGTA
TCGCCGCTCCCGATTCGCAGCGCATCGCCTTCTATCGCCTTCTTGACGAGTTCTTCTGAGCGGGACTCTG
GGGTTCGAAATGACCGACCAAGCGACGCCCAACCTGCCATCACGAGATTTCGATTCCACCGCCGCCTTCT
ATGAAAGGTTGGGCTTCGGAATCGTTTTCCGGGACGCCGGCTGGATGATCCTCCAGCGCGGGGATCTCAT
GCTGGAGTTCTTCGCCCACCCTAGGGGGAGGCTAACTGAAACACGGAAGGAGACAATACCGGAAGGAACC
CGCGCTATGACGGCAATAAAAAGACAGAATAAAACGCACGGTGTTGGGTCGTTTGTTCATAAACGCGGGG
TTCGGTCCCAGGGCTGGCACTCTGTCGATACCCCACCGAGACCCCATTGGGGCCAATACGCCCGCGTTTC
TTCCTTTTCCCCACCCCACCCCCCAAGTTCGGGTGAAGGCCCAGGGCTCGCAGCCAACGTCGGGGCGGCA
GGCCCTGCCATAGCCTCAGGTTACTCATATATACTTTAGATTGATTTAAAACTTCATTTTTAATTTAAAA
GGATCTAGGTGAAGATCCTTTTTGATAATCTCATGACCAAAATCCCTTAACGTGAGTTTTCGTTCCACTG
AGCGTCAGACCCCGTAGAAAAGATCAAAGGATCTTCTTGAGATCCTTTTTTTCTGCGCGTAATCTGCTGC
TTGCAAACAAAAAAACCACCGCTACCAGCGGTGGTTTGTTTGCCGGATCAAGAGCTACCAACTCTTTTTC
CGAAGGTAACTGGCTTCAGCAGAGCGCAGATACCAAATACTGTTCTTCTAGTGTAGCCGTAGTTAGGCCA
CCACTTCAAGAACTCTGTAGCACCGCCTACATACCTCGCTCTGCTAATCCTGTTACCAGTGGCTGCTGCC
AGTGGCGATAAGTCGTGTCTTACCGGGTTGGACTCAAGACGATAGTTACCGGATAAGGCGCAGCGGTCGG
GCTGAACGGGGGGTTCGTGCACACAGCCCAGCTTGGAGCGAACGACCTACACCGAACTGAGATACCTACA
GCGTGAGCTATGAGAAAGCGCCACGCTTCCCGAAGGGAGAAAGGCGGACAGGTATCCGGTAAGCGGCAGG
GTCGGAACAGGAGAGCGCACGAGGGAGCTTCCAGGGGGAAACGCCTGGTATCTTTATAGTCCTGTCGGGT
TTCGCCACCTCTGACTTGAGCGTCGATTTTTGTGATGCTCGTCAGGGGGGCGGAGCCTATGGAAAAACGC
CAGCAACGCGGCCTTTTTACGGTTCCTGGCCTTTTGCTGGCCTTTTGCTCACATGTTCTTTCCTGCGTTA
TCCCCTGATTCTGTGGATAACCGTATTACCGCCATGCATTAGTTATTAATAGTAATCAATTACGGGGTCA
TTAGTTCATAGCCCATATATGGAGTTCCGCGTTACATAACTTACGGTAAATGGCCCGCCTGGCTGACCGC
CCAACGACCCCCGCCCATTGACGTCAATAATGACGTATGTTCCCATAGTAACGCCAATAGGGACTTTCCA
TTGACGTCAATGGGTGGAGTATTTACGGTAAACTGCCCACTTGGCAGTACATCAAGTGTATCATATGCCA
AGTACGCCCCCTATTGACGTCAATGACGGTAAATGGCCCGCCTGGCATTATGCCCAGTACATGACCTTAT
GGGACTTTCCTACTTGGCAGTACATCTACGTATTAGTCATCGCTATTACCATGGTGATGCGGTTTTGGCA
GTACATCAATGGGCGTGGATAGCGGTTTGACTCACGGGGATTTCCAAGTCTCCACCCCATTGACGTCAAT
GGGAGTTTGTTTTGGCACCAAAATCAACGGGACTTTCCAAAATGTCGTAACAACTCCGCCCCATTGACGC
AAATGGGCGGTAGGCGTGTACGGTGGGAGGTCTATATAAGCAGCGCGTTTTGCCTGTACTGGGTCTCTCT
GGTTAGACCAGATCTGAGCCTGGGAGCTCTCTGGCTAACTAGGGAACCCACTGCTTAAGCCTCAATAAAG
CTTGCCTTGAGTGCTTCAAGTAGTGTGTGCCCGTCTGTTGTGTGACTCTGGTAACTAGAGATCCCTCAGA
CCCTTTTAGTCAGTGTGGAAAATCTCTAGCAGTGGCGCCCGAACAGGGACTTGAAAGCGAAAGGGAAACC
AGAGGAGCTCTCTCGACGCAGGACTCGGCTTGCTGAAGCGCGCACGGCAAGAGGCGAGGGGCGGCGACTG
GTGAGTACGCCAAAAATTTTGACTAGCGGAGGCTAGAAGGAGAGAGATGGGTGCGAGAGCGTCAGTATTA
AGCGGGGGAGAATTAGATCGCGATGGGAAAAAATTCGGTTAAGGCCAGGGGGAAAGAAAAAATATAAATT
AAAACATATAGTATGGGCAAGCAGGGAGCTAGAACGATTCGCAGTTAATCCTGGCCTGTTAGAAACATCA
GAAGGCTGTAGACAAATACTGGGACAGCTACAACCATCCCTTCAGACAGGATCAGAAGAACTTAGATCAT
TATATAATACAGTAGCAACCCTCTATTGTGTGCATCAAAGGATAGAGATAAAAGACACCAAGGAAGCTTT
AGACAAGATAGAGGAAGAGCAAAACAAAAGTAAGACCACCGCACAGCAAGCGGCCGGCCGCTGATCTTCA
GACCTGGAGGAGGAGATATGAGGGACAATTGGAGAAGTGAATTATATAAATATAAAGTAGTAAAAATTGA
ACCATTAGGAGTAGCACCCACCAAGGCAAAGAGAAGAGTGGTGCAGAGAGAAAAAAGAGCAGTGGGAATA
GGAGCTTTGTTCCTTGGGTTCTTGGGAGCAGCAGGAAGCACTATGGGCGCAGCGTCAATGACGCTGACGG
TACAGGCCAGACAATTATTGTCTGGTATAGTGCAGCAGCAGAACAATTTGCTGAGGGCTATTGAGGCGCA
ACAGCATCTGTTGCAACTCACAGTCTGGGGCATCAAGCAGCTCCAGGCAAGAATCCTGGCTGTGGAAAGA
TACCTAAAGGATCAACAGCTCCTGGGGATTTGGGGTTGCTCTGGAAAACTCATTTGCACCACTGCTGTGC
CTTGGAATGCTAGTTGGAGTAATAAATCTCTGGAACAGATTTGGAATCACACGACCTGGATGGAGTGGGA
CAGAGAAATTAACAATTACACAAGCTTAATACACTCCTTAATTGAAGAATCGCAAAACCAGCAAGAAAAG
AATGAACAAGAATTATTGGAATTAGATAAATGGGCAAGTTTGTGGAATTGGTTTAACATAACAAATTGGC
TGTGGTATATAAAATTATTCATAATGATAGTAGGAGGCTTGGTAGGTTTAAGAATAGTTTTTGCTGTACT
TTCTATAGTGAATAGAGTTAGGCAGGGATATTCACCATTATCGTTTCAGACCCACCTCCCAACCCCGAGG
GGACCCGACAGGCCCGAAGGAATAGAAGAAGAAGGTGGAGAGAGAGACAGAGACAGATCCATTCGATTAG
TGAACGGATCGGCACTGCGTGCGCCAATTCTGCAGACAAATGGCAGTATTCATCCACAATTTTAAAAGAA
AAGGGGGGATTGGGGGGTACAGTGCAGGGGAAAGAATAGTAGACATAATAGCAACAGACATACAAACTAA
AGAATTACAAAAACAAATTACAAAAATTCAAAATTTTCGGGTTTATTACAGGGACAGCAGAGATCCAGTT
TGGTTAGTACCGGGCCCGCTCTAGCCCTAGATTTAAATGGCTCCGGTGCCCGTCAGTGGGCAGAGCGCAC
ATCGCCCACAGTCCCCGAGAAGTTGGGGGGAGGGGTCGGCAATTGAACCGGTGCCTAGAGAAGGTGGCGC
GGGGTAAACTGGGAAAGTGATGTCGTGTACTGGCTCCGCCTTTTTCCCGAGGGTGGGGGAGAACCGTATA
TAAGTGCAGTAGTCGCCGTGAACGTTCTTTTTCGCAACGGGTTTGCCGCCAGAACACAGGTAAGTGCCGT
GTGTGGTTCCCGCGGGCCTGGCCTCTTTACGGGTTATGGCCCTTGCGTGCCTTGAATTACTTCCACCTGG
CTGCAGTACGTGATTCTTGATCCCGAGCTTCGGGTTGGAAGTGGGTGGGAGAGTTCGAGGCCTTGCGCTT
AAGGAGCCCCTTCGCCTCGTGCTTGAGTTGAGGCCTGGCCTGGGCGCTGGGGCCGCCGCGTGCGAATCTG
GTGGCACCTTCGCGCCTGTCTCGCTGCTTTCGATAAGTCTCTAGCCATTTAAAATTTTTGATGACCTGCT
GCGACGCTTTTTTTCTGGCAAGATAGTCTTGTAAATGCGGGCCAAGATCTGCACACTGGTATTTCGGTTT
TTGGGGCCGCGGGCGGCGACGGGGCCCGTGCGTCCCAGCGCACATGTTCGGCGAGGCGGGGCCTGCGAGC
GCGGCCACCGAGAATCGGACGGGGGTAGTCTCAAGCTGGCCGGCCTGCTCTGGTGCCTGGCCTCGCGCCG
CCGTGTATCGCCCCGCCCTGGGCGGCAAGGCTGGCCCGGTCGGCACCAGTTGCGTGAGCGGAAAGATGGC
CGCTTCCCGGCCCTGCTGCAGGGAGCTCAAAATGGAGGACGCGGCGCTCGGGAGAGCGGGCGGGTGAGTC
ACCCACACAAAGGAAAAGGGCCTTTCCGTCCTCAGCCGTCGCTTCATGTGACTCCACGGAGTACCGGGCG
CCGTCCAGGCACCTCGATTAGTTCTCGAGCTTTTGGAGTACGTCGTCTTTAGGTTGGGGGGAGGGGTTTT
ATGCGATGGAGTTTCCCCACACTGAGTGGGTGGAGACTGAAGTTAGGCCAGCTTGGCACTTGATGTAATT
CTCCTTGGAATTTGCCCTTTTTGAGTTTGGATCTTGGTTCATTCTCAAGCCTCAGACAGTGGTTCAAAGT
TTTTTTCTTCCATTTCAGGTGTCGTGAGGAATTAGCTTGGTACTAATACGACTCACTATAGGGAGACCCA
AGCTGGCTAGCCGCGGAATCTAGACTGCCGGATCGAATTGTCGACGAATTCG
Features (pLannotate 1.2.2; 33 found; start..end, strand, type, name):
     14..38      +  protein_bind   attB1: mutant version of attB; recombination site for the Gateway® BP reaction BP Clonase™
     47..67      +  CDS            FLAG (fragment): FLAG® epitope tag, followed by an enterokinase cleavage site
     83..799     +  CDS            EBFP: enhanced blue variant of GFP mammalian codon-optimized
    801..825     -  protein_bind   attB2: mutant version of attB; recombination site for the Gateway® BP reaction BP Clonase™
    848..868     +  CDS            FLAG (fragment): FLAG® epitope tag, followed by an enterokinase cleavage site
    894..1393    +  promoter       PGK promoter: mouse phosphoglycerate kinase 1 promoter
   1411..2436    +  CDS            HygR: aminoglycoside phosphotransferase from E. coli; aph(4)-Ia; confers resistance to hygromycin
   2467..2500    +  protein_bind   loxP: Cre-mediated recombination occurs in the 8-bp core sequence (GCATACAT). Cre recombinase
   2533..2556    +  misc_feature   MCS (fragment): pBluescript multiple cloning site
   2556..3144    +  misc_feature   WPRE: woodchuck hepatitis virus posttranscriptional regulatory element
   3145..3164    +  misc_feature   MCS (fragment): pBluescript multiple cloning site
   3166..3351    +  CDS            nef (fragment): NEF_HV1Z2 - Experimental evidence at protein level: Swiss-Prot protein existence level 1. Extracellular Nef protein targets CD4(+) T-lymphocytes for apoptosis by interacting with CXCR4 surface receptors. From Human immunodeficiency virus type 1 group M subtype D (isolate Z2/CDC-Z34) (HIV-1).
   3353..3586    +  LTR            3' LTR (ΔU3): self-inactivating 3' long terminal repeat (LTR) from HIV-1
   3658..3779    +  polyA_signal   SV40 poly(A) signal: SV40 polyadenylation signal
   3819..3954    +  rep_origin     SV40 ori: SV40 origin of replication
   3975..3993    -  promoter       T7 promoter: promoter for bacteriophage T7 RNA polymerase
   4016..4374    -  rep_origin     f1 ori (sequence partly withheld): f1 bacteriophage origin of replication; arrow indicates direction of (+) strand synthesis
   4401..4505    +  promoter       AmpR promoter: bla
   4507..4864    +  promoter       SV40 promoter: SV40 enhancer and early promoter
   4899..5693    +  CDS            NeoR/KanR: aminoglycoside phosphotransferase from Tn5; aph(3')-II (or nptII); confers resistance to neomycin, kanamycin, and G418 (Geneticin®)
   5714..5866    +  CDS            ble (fragment): BLE_KLEPN - Experimental evidence at protein level: Swiss-Prot protein existence level 1. Binding protein with a strong affinity to the bleomycin family of antibiotics. Binds to CL990; an antimitotic-antibiotic compound. From Klebsiella pneumoniae.
   5925..5972    +  polyA_signal   HSV TK poly(A) signal: herpes simplex virus thymidine kinase polyadenylation signal (Cole and Stacy, 1985)
   6301..6889    +  rep_origin     ori: high-copy-number ColE1/pMB1/pBR322/pUC origin of replication
   7064..7367    +  enhancer       CMV enhancer: human cytomegalovirus immediate early enhancer
   7368..7567    +  promoter       CMV promoter: human cytomegalovirus (CMV) immediate early promoter
   7585..7765    +  LTR            5' LTR (truncated): truncated 5' long terminal repeat (LTR) from HIV-1
   7812..7937    +  misc_feature   HIV-1 Ψ: packaging signal of human immunodeficiency virus type 1
   7921..8259    +  CDS            HIV-1 gag (fragment): gag protein from human immunodeficiency virus 1; gag
   8434..8667    +  misc_feature   RRE: The Rev response element (RRE) of HIV-1 allows for Rev-dependent mRNA export from the nucleus to the cytoplasm.
   9044..9144    +  CDS            Rev (fragment): human immunodeficiency virus 1 (HIV-1) Rev protein; rev; enhances nuclear export of unspliced and incompletely spliced viral mRNAs
   9194..9311    +  misc_feature   cPPT/CTS: central polypurine tract and central termination sequence of HIV-1
   9383..10561   +  promoter       EF-1α promoter: strong constitutive promoter for human elongation factor EF-1α
  10578..10596   +  promoter       T7 promoter: promoter for bacteriophage T7 RNA polymerase
