[The description below was written by a language model from this plasmid's Addgene catalogue record and pLannotate feature annotations shown in this document.]
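Description:
pLenti_EF1a_Flag_EGFP is a third-generation-style, self-inactivating HIV-1 lentiviral transfer plasmid for constitutive expression of N-terminally FLAG-tagged EGFP in mammalian cells. It was made by Gateway recombination of the EGFP coding sequence into the pLenti-EF1a-Gate-PGK-hygro destination backbone, so the insert is flanked by attB1 and attB2 sites. In bacteria the plasmid replicates from a high-copy ColE1/pUC-type origin and is selected with kanamycin through a Tn5 NeoR/KanR gene placed behind tandem bacterial (AmpR) and SV40 promoters. An f1 origin and an SV40 origin are also present in the backbone.

The viral genome is transcribed from a CMV enhancer/promoter fused to a truncated 5' LTR. It carries the Ψ packaging signal with a gag fragment, the RRE for Rev-dependent nuclear export, and the cPPT/CTS. Downstream, the human EF-1α promoter drives the FLAG-EGFP open reading frame. The automated annotation labels this fluorescent protein as EBFP, most likely because the two variants are nearly identical in sequence, whereas the catalogue entry names it EGFP. A second FLAG fragment lies just past attB2, apparently a backbone remnant. A mouse PGK promoter then drives the hygromycin resistance gene for selecting transduced cells, followed by a single loxP site, a WPRE to enhance transcript expression, and the ΔU3 3' LTR, which inactivates the viral promoter after integration.

The sequenced record is 10,656 nt, slightly shorter than the listed total size of about 10.8 kb. The stated purpose is expression of FLAG-tagged EGFP in mammalian cells. This would make it suitable as a fluorescent marker or a control alongside other constructs in the same backbone, although the record does not state that use.
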