Addgene plasmid #183117: pLenti_EF1a_Flag_EGFP
Purpose: Expresses flag-tagged EGFP in mammalian cells
Depositing lab: William Kaelin. Depositing organization: Dana-Farber Cancer Institute. Publication: Sensitivity of VHL mutant kidney cancers to HIF2 inhibitors does not require an intact p53 pathway. Stransky LA, Vigeant SM, Huang B, West D, Denize T, Walton E, Signoretti S, Kaelin WG Jr. Proc Natl Acad Sci U S A. 2022 Apr 5;119(14):e2120403119. doi: 10.1073/pnas.2120403119. Epub 2022 Mar 31. PubMed 35357972.
Backbone
  Vector backbone: pLenti-EF1a-Gate-PGK-hygro
  Backbone size w/o insert (bp): 10000
  Total vector size (bp): 10770
  Vector type: Mammalian Expression, Lentiviral
  Selectable markers: Hygromycin
Growth in bacteria
  Bacterial resistance: Kanamycin, 50 μg/mL
  Growth temperature: 30°C
  Growth strain: NEB Stable
  Copy number: High Copy
Gene/Insert
  Gene/Insert name: EGFP
  Insert size (bp): 720
  Promoter: EF1a
  Tag / fusion protein: Flag (N terminal on insert)
  Cloning method: Gateway Cloning
  Sequencing primers: 5′ 3' EF1a-fwd: CTTCCATTTCAGGTGTCGTG; 3′ 3' PGK-rev: CTTTTGAAGCGTGCAGAATG
Resource information
  A portion of this plasmid was derived from a plasmid made by: Dr. Gang Lu
Terms and licenses: Academic/Nonprofit Terms; Industry Terms: Not Available to Industry
How to cite: pLenti_EF1a_Flag_EGFP was a gift from William Kaelin (Addgene plasmid # 183117 ; http://n2t.net/addgene:183117 ; RRID:Addgene_183117)
